>Addgene plasmid #13225 | pc3XB-ZF91 | depositor full sequence | sequence record 7574 | Author sequence
GACGGATCGGGAGATCTCCCGATCCCCTATGGTGCACTCTCAGTACAATCTGCTCTGATGCCGCATAGTT
AAGCCAGTATCTGCTCCCTGCTTGTGTGTTGGAGGTCGCTGAGTAGTGCGCGAGCAAAATTTAAGCTACA
ACAAGGCAAGGCTTGACCGACAATTGCATGAAGAATCTGCTTAGGGTTAGGCGTTTTGCGCTGCTTCGCG
ATGTACGGGCCAGATATACGCGTTGACATTGATTATTGACTAGTTATTAATAGTAATCAATTACGGGGTC
ATTAGTTCATAGCCCATATATGGAGTTCCGCGTTACATAACTTACGGTAAATGGCCCGCCTGGCTGACCG
CCCAACGACCCCCGCCCATTGACGTCAATAATGACGTATGTTCCCATAGTAACGCCAATAGGGACTTTCC
ATTGACGTCAATGGGTGGAGTATTTACGGTAAACTGCCCACTTGGCAGTACATCAAGTGTATCATATGCC
AAGTACGCCCCCTATTGACGTCAATGACGGTAAATGGCCCGCCTGGCATTATGCCCAGTACATGACCTTA
TGGGACTTTCCTACTTGGCAGTACATCTACGTATTAGTCATCGCTATTACCATGGTGATGCGGTTTTGGC
AGTACATCAATGGGCGTGGATAGCGGTTTGACTCACGGGGATTTCCAAGTCTCCACCCCATTGACGTCAA
TGGGAGTTTGTTTTGGCACCAAAATCAACGGGACTTTCCAAAATGTCGTAACAACTCCGCCCCATTGACG
CAAATGGGCGGTAGGCGTGTACGGTGGGAGGTCTATATAAGCAGAGCTCTCTGGCTAACTAGAGAACCCA
CTGCTTACTGGCTTATCGAAATTAATACGACTCACTATAGGGAGACCCAAGCTGGCTAGCGTTTAAACGG
GCCCTCTAGACCCGGGGAGAAGCCTTACAAATGCCCAGAATGTGGAAAGAGTTTTAGCAGGGCAGATAAT
CTCACAGAACACCAGAGAACACATACCGGTGGATCCTCTGCACAGTAGTAAGCTTAAGTTTAAACCGCTG
ATCAGCCTCGACTGTGCCTTCTAGTTGCCAGCCATCTGTTGTTTGCCCCTCCCCCGTGCCTTCCTTGACC
CTGGAAGGTGCCACTCCCACTGTCCTTTCCTAATAAAATGAGGAAATTGCATCGCATTGTCTGAGTAGGT
GTCATTCTATTCTGGGGGGTGGGGTGGGGCAGGACAGCAAGGGGGAGGATTGGGAAGACAATAGCAGGCA
TGCTGGGGATGCGGTGGGCTCTATGGCTTCTGAGGCGGAAAGAACCAGCTGGGGCTCTAGGGGGTATCCC
C
[124 nt withheld, positions 1332-1455]
C
[91 nt withheld, positions 1457-1547]
A
[49 nt withheld, positions 1549-1597]
CCTTTGACGTTGGAGTCCACGTTCTTT
[37 nt withheld, positions 1625-1661]
ACCCTATCTCGGTCTATTCTTTTGATTTATAAGGGATTTTGCCGATTTCGGCCTATTGGTTAAAAAATGA
GCTGATTTAACAAAAATTTAACGCGAATTAATTCTGTGGAATGTGTGTCAGTTAGGGTGTGGAAAGTCCC
CAGGCTCCCCAGCAGGCAGAAGTATGCAAAGCATGCATCTCAATTAGTCAGCAACCAGGTGTGGAAAGTC
CCCAGGCTCCCCAGCAGGCAGAAGTATGCAAAGCATGCATCTCAATTAGTCAGCAACCATAGTCCCGCCC
CTAACTCCGCCCATCCCGCCCCTAACTCCGCCCAGTTCCGCCCATTCTCCGCCCCATGGCTGACTAATTT
TTTTTATTTATGCAGAGGCCGAGGCCGCCTCTGCCTCTGAGCTATTCCAGAAGTAGTGAGGAGGCTTTTT
TGGAGGCCTAGGCTTTTGCAAAAAGCTCCCGGCCGGGAGCTTGTATATCCATTTTCGGATCTGATCAAGA
GACAGGATGAGGATCGTTTCGCATGATTGAACAAGATGGATTGCACGCAGGTTCTCCGGCCGCTTGGGTG
GAGAGGCTATTCGGCTATGACTGGGCACAACAGACAATCGGCTGCTCTGATGCCGCCGTGTTCCGGCTGT
CAGCGCAGGGGCGCCCGGTTCTTTTTGTCAAGACCGACCTGTCCGGTGCCCTGAATGAACTGCAGGACGA
GGCAGCGCGGCTATCGTGGCTGGCCACGACGGGCGTTCCTTGCGCAGCTGTGCTCGACGTTGTCACTGAA
GCGGGAAGGGACTGGCTGCTATTGGGCGAAGTGCCGGGGCAGGATCTCCTGTCATCTCACCTTGCTCCTG
CCGAGAAAGTATCCATCATGGCTGATGCAATGCGGCGGCTGCATACGCTTGATCCGGCTACCTGCCCATT
CGACCACCAAGCGAAACATCGCATCGAGCGAGCACGTACTCGGATGGAAGCCGGTCTTGTCGATCAGGAT
GATCTGGACGAAGAGCATCAGGGGCTCGCGCCAGCCGAACTGTTCGCCAGGCTCAAGGCGCGCATGCCCG
ACGGCGAGGATCTCGTCGTGACCCATGGCGATGCCTGCTTGCCGAATATCATGGTGGAAAATGGCCGCTT
TTCTGGATTCATCGACTGTGGCCGGCTGGGTGTGGCGGACCGCTATCAGGACATAGCGTTGGCTACCCGT
GATATTGCTGAAGAGCTTGGCGGCGAATGGGCTGACCGCTTCCTCGTGCTTTACGGTATCGCCGCTCCCG
ATTCGCAGCGCATCGCCTTCTATCGCCTTCTTGACGAGTTCTTCTGAGCGGGACTCTGGGGTTCGAAATG
ACCGACCAAGCGACGCCCAACCTGCCATCACGAGATTTCGATTCCACCGCCGCCTTCTATGAAAGGTTGG
GCTTCGGAATCGTTTTCCGGGACGCCGGCTGGATGATCCTCCAGCGCGGGGATCTCATGCTGGAGTTCTT
CGCCCACCCCAACTTGTTTATTGCAGCTTATAATGGTTACAAATAAAGCAATAGCATCACAAATTTCACA
AATAAAGCATTTTTTTCACTGCATTCTAGTTGTGGTTTGTCCAAACTCATCAATGTATCTTATCATGTCT
GTATACCGTCGACCTCTAGCTAGAGCTTGGCGTAATCATGGTCATAGCTGTTTCCTGTGTGAAATTGTTA
TCCGCTCACAATTCCACACAACATACGAGCCGGAAGCATAAAGTGTAAAGCCTGGGGTGCCTAATGAGTG
AGCTAACTCACATTAATTGCGTTGCGCTCACTGCCCGCTTTCCAGTCGGGAAACCTGTCGTGCCAGCTGC
ATTAATGAATCGGCCAACGCGCGGGGAGAGGCGGTTTGCGTATTGGGCGCTCTTCCGCTTCCTCGCTCAC
TGACTCGCTGCGCTCGGTCGTTCGGCTGCGGCGAGCGGTATCAGCTCACTCAAAGGCGGTAATACGGTTA
TCCACAGAATCAGGGGATAACGCAGGAAAGAACATGTGAGCAAAAGGCCAGCAAAAGGCCAGGAACCGTA
AAAAGGCCGCGTTGCTGGCGTTTTTCCATAGGCTCCGCCCCCCTGACGAGCATCACAAAAATCGACGCTC
AAGTCAGAGGTGGCGAAACCCGACAGGACTATAAAGATACCAGGCGTTTCCCCCTGGAAGCTCCCTCGTG
CGCTCTCCTGTTCCGACCCTGCCGCTTACCGGATACCTGTCCGCCTTTCTCCCTTCGGGAAGCGTGGCGC
TTTCTCATAGCTCACGCTGTAGGTATCTCAGTTCGGTGTAGGTCGTTCGCTCCAAGCTGGGCTGTGTGCA
CGAACCCCCCGTTCAGCCCGACCGCTGCGCCTTATCCGGTAACTATCGTCTTGAGTCCAACCCGGTAAGA
CACGACTTATCGCCACTGGCAGCAGCCACTGGTAACAGGATTAGCAGAGCGAGGTATGTAGGCGGTGCTA
CAGAGTTCTTGAAGTGGTGGCCTAACTACGGCTACACTAGAAGAACAGTATTTGGTATCTGCGCTCTGCT
GAAGCCAGTTACCTTCGGAAAAAGAGTTGGTAGCTCTTGATCCGGCAAACAAACCACCGCTGGTAGCGGT
TTTTTTGTTTGCAAGCAGCAGATTACGCGCAGAAAAAAAGGATCTCAAGAAGATCCTTTGATCTTTTCTA
CGGGGTCTGACGCTCAGTGGAACGAAAACTCACGTTAAGGGATTTTGGTCATGAGATTATCAAAAAGGAT
CTTCACCTAGATCCTTTTAAATTAAAAATGAAGTTTTAAATCAATCTAAAGTATATATGAGTAAACTTGG
TCTGACAGTTACCAATGCTTAATCAGTGAGGCACCTATCTCAGCGATCTGTCTATTTCGTTCATCCATAG
TTGCCTGACTCCCCGTCGTGTAGATAACTACGATACGGGAGGGCTTACCATCTGGCCCCAGTGCTGCAAT
GATACCGCGAGACCCACGCTCACCGGCTCCAGATTTATCAGCAATAAACCAGCCAGCCGGAAGGGCCGAG
CGCAGAAGTGGTCCTGCAACTTTATCCGCCTCCATCCAGTCTATTAATTGTTGCCGGGAAGCTAGAGTAA
GTAGTTCGCCAGTTAATAGTTTGCGCAACGTTGTTGCCATTGCTACAGGCATCGTGGTGTCACGCTCGTC
GTTTGGTATGGCTTCATTCAGCTCCGGTTCCCAACGATCAAGGCGAGTTACATGATCCCCCATGTTGTGC
AAAAAAGCGGTTAGCTCCTTCGGTCCTCCGATCGTTGTCAGAAGTAAGTTGGCCGCAGTGTTATCACTCA
TGGTTATGGCAGCACTGCATAATTCTCTTACTGTCATGCCATCCGTAAGATGCTTTTCTGTGACTGGTGA
GTACTCAACCAAGTCATTCTGAGAATAGTGTATGCGGCGACCGAGTTGCTCTTGCCCGGCGTCAATACGG
GATAATACCGCGCCACATAGCAGAACTTTAAAAGTGCTCATCATTGGAAAACGTTCTTCGGGGCGAAAAC
TCTCAAGGATCTTACCGCTGTTGAGATCCAGTTCGATGTAACCCACTCGTGCACCCAACTGATCTTCAGC
ATCTTTTACTTTCACCAGCGTTTCTGGGTGAGCAAAAACAGGAAGGCAAAATGCCGCAAAAAAGGGAATA
AGGGCGACACGGAAATGTTGAATACTCATACTCTTCCTTTTTCAATATTATTGAAGCATTTATCAGGGTT
ATTGTCTCATGAGCGGATACATATTTGAATGTATTTAGAAAAATAAACAAATAGGGGTTCCGCGCACATT
TCCCCGAAAAGTGCCACCTGACGTC
Features (pLannotate 1.2.2; 20 found; start..end, strand, type, name):
     28..80      -  misc_feature   bom (fragment): basis of mobility region from pBR322
    235..614     +  enhancer       CMV enhancer: human cytomegalovirus immediate early enhancer
    615..818     +  promoter       CMV promoter: human cytomegalovirus (CMV) immediate early promoter
    814..847     +  LTR            5' LTR (truncated) (fragment): truncated 5' long terminal repeat (LTR) from HIV-1
    863..881     +  promoter       T7 promoter: promoter for bacteriophage T7 RNA polymerase
    927..1019    +  CDS            Znf22 (fragment): ZNF22_MOUSE - Also known as Krox25, Krox26, Zfp422. Experimental evidence at protein level: Swiss-Prot protein existence level 1. Binds DNA through the consensus sequence 5'-CAATG-3'. May be involved in transcriptional regulation and may play a role in tooth formation. From Mus musculus (Mouse).
   1062..1286    +  polyA_signal   bGH poly(A) signal: bovine growth hormone polyadenylation signal
   1290..1311    +  promoter       SV40 promoter (fragment): SV40 enhancer and early promoter
   1332..1760    +  rep_origin     f1 ori (sequence partly withheld): f1 bacteriophage origin of replication; arrow indicates direction of (+) strand synthesis
   1774..2103    +  promoter       SV40 promoter: SV40 enhancer and early promoter
   2174..2965    +  CDS            neo: KKA2_KLEPN - Also known as kan, nptII. Experimental evidence at protein level: Swiss-Prot protein existence level 1. Resistance to kanamycin, neomycin, paromomycin, ribostamycin, butirosin and gentamicin B. From Klebsiella pneumoniae.
   2989..3147    +  CDS            ble (fragment): BLE_KLEPN - Experimental evidence at protein level: Swiss-Prot protein existence level 1. Binding protein with a strong affinity to the bleomycin family of antibiotics. Binds to CL990; an antimitotic-antibiotic compound. From Klebsiella pneumoniae.
   3142..3263    +  polyA_signal   SV40 poly(A) signal: SV40 polyadenylation signal
   3336..3352    -  protein_bind   lac operator: The lac repressor binds to the lac operator to inhibit transcription in E. coli. This inhibition can be relieved by adding lactose or isopropyl-β-D-thiogalactopyranoside (IPTG). lac repressor encoded by lacI
   3360..3390    -  promoter       lac promoter: promoter for the E. coli lac operon
   3405..3426    -  protein_bind   CAP binding site: CAP binding activates transcription in the presence of cAMP. E. coli catabolite activator protein
   3439..3531    -  CDS            lacI (fragment): lac repressor; lacI; The lac repressor binds to the lac operator to inhibit transcription in E. coli. This inhibition can be relieved by adding lactose or isopropyl-β-D-thiogalactopyranoside (IPTG).
   3714..4299    -  rep_origin     ori: high-copy-number ColE1/pMB1/pBR322/pUC origin of replication
   4470..5330    -  CDS            AmpR: β-lactamase; bla; confers resistance to ampicillin, carbenicillin, and related antibiotics
   5331..5435    -  promoter       AmpR promoter: bla
