[The description below was written by a language model from this plasmid's Addgene catalogue record and pLannotate feature annotations shown in this document.]
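Description:
pc3XB-ZF91 is a mammalian expression plasmid built on pc3XB, a modified version of the Invitrogen pcDNA3 backbone. It carries a single engineered zinc finger module, ZF91, as a roughly 90 bp insert cloned between XbaI and BamHI sites, both of which remain intact. It belongs to the Zinc Finger Consortium Modular Assembly Kit v1.0. According to the depositor, the finger comes from the Barbas module set and recognises the DNA triplet CAG. The annotated sequence record is 5,466 nt long. It places the finger coding region downstream of the CMV immediate early enhancer and promoter and a T7 promoter, which also serves as the sequencing primer site, and upstream of the bovine growth hormone polyadenylation signal. The automated annotation labels this short coding region as a fragment of mouse Znf22. This most likely reflects general similarity among C2H2 zinc fingers rather than the actual origin of the module.

In E. coli the plasmid is propagated through a high-copy ColE1/pUC-type origin and selected with ampicillin through the β-lactamase gene. An f1 origin is also present, which allows production of single-stranded DNA. For mammalian cells, an SV40 early promoter drives the neomycin phosphotransferase gene, followed by an SV40 polyadenylation signal, so transfected cells can be selected with G418. The other annotations, including fragments of bom, the lac promoter and operator, lacI, ble and a short HIV-1 LTR match, appear to be backbone remnants or incidental matches. The plasmid serves mainly as an archive of one finger module. Modules from the kit are joined by restriction-based cloning into multi-finger arrays, which are then used to build zinc finger nucleases or other custom DNA-binding proteins.
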