>Addgene plasmid #13225 | pc3XB-ZF91 | addgene partial sequence | sequence record 19609 | CMV-F 5'-CGCAAATGGGCGGTAGGCGTG-3'
GAGCTCTCTGGCTAACTAGAGAACCCACTGCTTACTGGCTTATCGAAATTAATACGACTCACTATAGGGA
GACCCAAGCTGGCTAGCGTTTAAACGGGCCCTCTAGACCCGGGGAGAAGCCTTACAAATGCCCAGAATGT
GGAAAGAGTTTTAGCAGGGCAGATAATCTCACAGAACACCAGAGAACACATACCGGTGGATCCTCTGCAC
AGTAGTAAGCTTAAGTTTAAACCGCTGATCAGCCTCGACTGTGCCTTCTAGTTGCCAGCCATCTGTTGTT
TGCCCCTCCCCCGTGCCTTCCTTGACCCTGGAAGGTGCCACTCCCACTGTCCTTTCCTAATAAAATGAGG
AAATTGCATCGCATTGTCTGAGTAGGTGTCATTCTATTCTGGGGGGTGGGGTGGGGCAGGACAGCAAGGG
GGAGGATTGGGAAGACAATAGCAGGCATGCTGGGGATGCGGTGGGCTCTATGGCTTCTGAGGCGGAAAGA
ACCAGCTGGGGCTCTAGGGGGTATCCCC
[124 nt withheld, positions 519-642]
C
[57 nt withheld, positions 644-700]
