Addgene plasmid #13225: pc3XB-ZF91
Depositing lab: Daniel Voytas. Depositing organization: Iowa State University. Publication: Standardized reagents and protocols for engineering zinc finger nucleases by modular assembly. Wright DA, Thibodeau-Beganny S, Sander JD, Winfrey RJ, Hirsh AS, Eichtinger M, Fu F, Porteus MH, Dobbs D, Voytas DF, Joung JK. Nat Protoc. 2006;1(3):1637-52. doi: 10.1038/nprot.2006.259 PubMed 17406455.
Backbone
  Vector backbone: pc3XB
  Backbone manufacturer: Modified Invitrogen pcDNA3
  Backbone size w/o insert (bp): 5400
  Vector type: Mammalian Expression
  Selectable markers: Neomycin (select with G418)
Growth in bacteria
  Bacterial resistance: Ampicillin, 100 μg/mL
  Growth temperature: 37°C
  Growth strain: XL1 Blue
  Copy number: High Copy
Gene/Insert
  Gene/Insert name: ZF91
  Insert size (bp): 90
  Cloning method: Restriction Enzyme; 5′ cloning site XbaI (not destroyed); 3′ cloning site BamHI (not destroyed)
  Sequencing primers: 5′ T7
Terms and licenses: Academic/Nonprofit Terms; Industry Terms: Not Available to Industry
Depositor comments: Part of the Zinc Finger Consortium Modular Assembly Kit v1.0. Finger protein sequence: PGEKPYKCPECGKSFSRADNLTEHQRTH. Target DNA sequence: CAG. This zinc finger is derived from the Barbas module set.
How to cite: pc3XB-ZF91 was a gift from Daniel Voytas (Addgene plasmid # 13225 ; http://n2t.net/addgene:13225 ; RRID:Addgene_13225)
